>Addgene plasmid #41610 | pFA6a-His3MX6-PGAL1-3HA | depositor full sequence | sequence record 55644 | pFA6a-His3MX6-PGAL1-3HA sequence 4713 bps
TCTATAGTGTCACCTAAATCGTATGTGTATGATACATAAGGTTATGTATTAATTGTAGCCGCGTTCTAAC
GACAATATGTCCATATGGTGCACTCTCAGTACAATCTGCTCTGATGCCGCATAGTTAAGCCAGCCCCGAC
ACCCGCCAACACCCGCTGACGCGCCCTGACGGGCTTGTCTGCTCCCGGCATCCGCTTACAGACAAGCTGT
GACCGTCTCCGGGAGCTGCATGTGTCAGAGGTTTTCACCGTCATCACCGAAACGCGCGAGACGAAAGGGC
CTCGTGATACGCCTATTTTTATAGGTTAATGTCATGATAATAATGGTTTCTTAGACGTCAGGTGGCACTT
TTCGGGGAAATGTGCGCGGAACCCCTATTTGTTTATTTTTCTAAATACATTCAAATATGTATCCGCTCAT
GAGACAATAACCCTGATAAATGCTTCAATAATATTGAAAAAGGAAGAGTATGAGTATTCAACATTTCCGT
GTCGCCCTTATTCCCTTTTTTGCGGCATTTTGCCTTCCTGTTTTTGCTCACCCAGAAACGCTGGTGAAAG
TAAAAGATGCTGAAGATCAGTTGGGTGCACGAGTGGGTTACATCGAACTGGATCTCAACAGCGGTAAGAT
CCTTGAGAGTTTTCGCCCCGAAGAACGTTTTCCAATGATGAGCACTTTTAAAGTTCTGCTATGTGGCGCG
GTATTATCCCGTATTGACGCCGGGCAAGAGCAACTCGGTCGCCGCATACACTATTCTCAGAATGACTTGG
TTGAGTACTCACCAGTCACAGAAAAGCATCTTACGGATGGCATGACAGTAAGAGAATTATGCAGTGCTGC
CATAACCATGAGTGATAACACTGCGGCCAACTTACTTCTGACAACGATCGGAGGACCGAAGGAGCTAACC
GCTTTTTTGCACAACATGGGGGATCATGTAACTCGCCTTGATCGTTGGGAACCGGAGCTGAATGAAGCCA
TACCAAACGACGAGCGTGACACCACGATGCCTGTAGCAATGGCAACAACGTTGCGCAAACTATTAACTGG
CGAACTACTTACTCTAGCTTCCCGGCAACAATTAATAGACTGGATGGAGGCGGATAAAGTTGCAGGACCA
CTTCTGCGCTCGGCCCTTCCGGCTGGCTGGTTTATTGCTGATAAATCTGGAGCCGGTGAGCGTGGGTCTC
GCGGTATCATTGCAGCACTGGGGCCAGATGGTAAGCCCTCCCGTATCGTAGTTATCTACACGACGGGGAG
TCAGGCAACTATGGATGAACGAAATAGACAGATCGCTGAGATAGGTGCCTCACTGATTAAGCATTGGTAA
CTGTCAGACCAAGTTTACTCATATATACTTTAGATTGATTTAAAACTTCATTTTTAATTTAAAAGGATCT
AGGTGAAGATCCTTTTTGATAATCTCATGACCAAAATCCCTTAACGTGAGTTTTCGTTCCACTGAGCGTC
AGACCCCGTAGAAAAGATCAAAGGATCTTCTTGAGATCCTTTTTTTCTGCGCGTAATCTGCTGCTTGCAA
ACAAAAAAACCACCGCTACCAGCGGTGGTTTGTTTGCCGGATCAAGAGCTACCAACTCTTTTTCCGAAGG
TAACTGGCTTCAGCAGAGCGCAGATACCAAATACTGTCCTTCTAGTGTAGCCGTAGTTAGGCCACCACTT
CAAGAACTCTGTAGCACCGCCTACATACCTCGCTCTGCTAATCCTGTTACCAGTGGCTGCTGCCAGTGGC
GATAAGTCGTGTCTTACCGGGTTGGACTCAAGACGATAGTTACCGGATAAGGCGCAGCGGTCGGGCTGAA
CGGGGGGTTCGTGCACACAGCCCAGCTTGGAGCGAACGACCTACACCGAACTGAGATACCTACAGCGTGA
GCATTGAGAAAGCGCCACGCTTCCCGAAGGGAGAAAGGCGGACAGGTATCCGGTAAGCGGCAGGGTCGGA
ACAGGAGAGCGCACGAGGGAGCTTCCAGGGGGAAACGCCTGGTATCTTTATAGTCCTGTCGGGTTTCGCC
ACCTCTGACTTGAGCGTCGATTTTTGTGATGCTCGTCAGGGGGGCGGAGCCTATGGAAAAACGCCAGCAA
CGCGGCCTTTTTACGGTTCCTGGCCTTTTGCTGGCCTTTTGCTCACATGTTCTTTCCTGCGTTATCCCCT
GATTCTGTGGATAACCGTATTACCGCCTTTGAGTGAGCTGATACCGCTCGCCGCAGCCGAACGACCGAGC
GCAGCGAGTCAGTGAGCGAGGAAGCGGAAGAGCGCCCAATACGCAAACCGCCTCTCCCCGCGCGTTGGCC
GATTCATTAATGCAGGTTAACCTGGCTTATCGAAATTAATACGACTCACTATAGGGAGACCGGCAGATCC
GCGGCCGCATAGGCCACTAGTGGATCTGATATCATCGATGAATTCGAGCTCGTTTAAACTGGATGGCGGC
GTTAGTATCGAATCGACAGCAGTATAGCGACCAGCATTCACATACGATTGACGCATGATATTACTTTCTG
CGCACTTAACTTCGCATCTGGGCAGATGATGTCGAGGCGAAAAAAAATATAAATCACGCTAACATTTGAT
TAAAATAGAACAACTACAATATAAAAAAACTATACAAATGACAAGTTCTTGAAAACAAGAATCTTTTTAT
TGTCAGTACTTCACATCAAAACACCTTTGGTTGAGGGAACGTCATTGGTGCCATTGCTAGAAATAGCTTC
TCTTATGGCAACAGCCAAAGCCTTGAACGCACTCTCACTTCTGTGGTGATCGTTGAAACCTCTCAGACAA
TCAACATGCAAAGTAATTCTGGCCGCCTCCGCGAAACTTTCCAAAAAGTGTGGAATCATTTCAGTGGATA
AATCACCAATCATCTCTCTCTTCAATCCAAGGTCGATTACAGCAAATGGTCTATTAGATAAATCGACTAC
GGCACGTGATAGCGCCTCATCCAATGGTGCGAACCCAGTACCGAATCTTTTTACACCACGGACAGCACCC
ATTGCTTCTTTGAACGCTTGCCCTAATGCGATACCGCAATCTTCGGTAGTATGGTGATCGTCAATGTGCA
GGTCACCGATACATTCAACAATAAGAGACCAACCAGAGTGTTTTGCCAACGCATGGATCATATGATCCAA
AAAGCCAACACCTGTGTGAATATCGATGACCTGTGACTGAGTAGCTTGGGAAGCTACATCGTCATCCTTC
TTTGCAGGAAGAATCGAATCTTTTATTTGAATATAACCACCATTCAGCGAAATAGCGATTTGAATTTTAG
TTTCATTAGTGATACGGGAGATAAACGCCTTGCGCTCCTGAACAGTTTGTTTTTGCTTTTTTTGGGCTGG
TTCTGCCATGGTTGTTTATGTTCGGATGTGATGTGAGAACTGTATCCTAGCAAGATTTTAAAAGGAAGTA
TATGAAAGAAGAACCTCAGTGGCAAATCCTAACCTTTTATATTTCTCTACAGGGGCGCGGCGTGGGGACA
ATTCAACGCGTCTGTGAGGGGAGCGTTTCCCTGCTCGCAGGTCTGCAGCGAGGAGCCGTAATTTTTGCTT
CGCGCCGTGCGGCCATCAAAATGTATGGATGCAAATGATTATACATGGGGATGTATGGGCTAAATGTACG
GGCGACAGTCACATCATGCCCCTGAGCTGCGCACGTCAAGACTGTCAAGGAGGGTATTCTGGGCCTCCAT
GTCGCTGGCCGGGTGACCCGGCGGGGACGAGGCAAGCTAAACAGATCTGTAAAGAGCCCCATTATCTTAG
CCTAAAAAAACCTTCTCTTTGGAACTTTCAGTAATACGCTTAACTGCTCATTGCTATATTGAAGTACGGA
TTAGAAGCCGCCGAGCGGGTGACAGCCCTCCGAAGGAAGACTCTCCTCCGTGCGTCCTCGTCTTCACCGG
TCGCGTTCCTGAAACGCAGATGTGCCTCGCGCCGCACTGCTCCGAACAATAAAGATTCTACAATACTAGC
TTTTATGGTTATGAAGAGGAAAAATTGGCAGTAACCTGGCCCCACAAACCTTCAAATGAACGAATCAAAT
TAACAACCATAGGATGATAATGCGATTAGTTTTTTAGCCTTATTTCTGGGGTAATTAATCAGCGAAGCGA
TGATTTTTGATCTATTAACAGATATATAAATGCAAAAACTGCATAACCACTTTAACTAATACTTTCAACA
TTTTCGGTTTGTATTACTTCTTATTCAAATGTAATAAAAGTATCAACAAAAAATTGTTAATATACCTCTA
TACTTTAACGTCAAGGAGAAAAAACCCGGATCTCAAAATGTCTTTAATTAACATCTTTTACCCATACGAT
GTTCCTGACTATGCGGGCTATCCGTATGACGTCCCGGACTATGCAGGATCCTATCCATATGACGTTCCAG
ATTACGCTGCTCAGTGCTGAGGCGCGCCACTTCTAAATAAGCGAATTTCTTATGATTTATGATTTTTATT
ATTAAATAAGTTATAAAAAAAATAAGTGTATACAAATTTTAAAGTGACTCTTAGGTTTTAAAACGAAAAT
TCTTATTCTTGAGTAACTCTTTCCTGTAGGTCAGGTTGCTTTCTCAGGTATAGTATGAGGTCGCTCTTAT
TGACCACACCTCTACCGGCAGATCCGCTAGGGATAACAGGGTAATATAGATCCGTCGACCTGCAGCGTAC
GAAGCTTCAGCTGGCGGCCGCGT
Features (pLannotate 1.2.2; 14 found; start..end, strand, type, name):
      1..19      -  promoter       SP6 promoter: promoter for bacteriophage SP6 RNA polymerase
     82..133     -  misc_feature   bom (fragment): basis of mobility region from pBR322
    235..270     -  CDS            rop (fragment): Rop protein, which maintains plasmids at low copy number; rop
    365..469     +  promoter       AmpR promoter: bla
    470..1330    +  CDS            AmpR: β-lactamase; bla; confers resistance to ampicillin, carbenicillin, and related antibiotics
   1501..2089    +  rep_origin     ori: high-copy-number ColE1/pMB1/pBR322/pUC origin of replication
   2272..2325    +  CDS            lacI (fragment): lac repressor; lacI; The lac repressor binds to the lac operator to inhibit transcription in E. coli. This inhibition can be relieved by adding lactose or isopropyl-β-D-thiogalactopyranoside (IPTG).
   2347..2365    +  promoter       T7 promoter: promoter for bacteriophage T7 RNA polymerase
   2470..2667    -  terminator     TEF terminator: Ashbya gossypii TEF terminator
   2674..3327    -  CDS            HIS3: HIS7_YEAST - Experimental evidence at protein level: Swiss-Prot protein existence level 1. From Saccharomyces cerevisiae (strain ATCC 204508 / S288c) (Baker's yeast).
   3370..3713    -  promoter       TEF promoter: Ashbya gossypii TEF promoter
   3847..4288    +  promoter       GAL1 promoter: S. cerevisiae GAL1; inducible promoter, regulated by Gal4
   4329..4418    +  CDS            3xHA: three tandem HA epitope tags
   4451..4638    +  terminator     ADH1 terminator: S. cerevisiae ADH1; transcription terminator for the S. cerevisiae alcohol dehydrogenase 1 (ADH1) gene
