[The description below was written by a language model from this plasmid's Addgene catalogue record and pLannotate feature annotations shown in this document.]
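Description:
pFA6a-His3MX6-PGAL1-3HA is a yeast genomic targeting plasmid built on the pFA6a backbone. It belongs to a set of modules designed for PCR-based gene deletion and modification in Saccharomyces cerevisiae. The plasmid does not carry a yeast origin of replication in the annotated features, so it serves as a PCR template rather than as a replicating yeast vector. In E. coli it is maintained through a high-copy ColE1/pUC-type origin and selected with ampicillin via the β-lactamase gene. T7 and SP6 promoter sequences flank the module and act as sequencing primer sites. Short fragments of bom, rop and lacI are backbone remnants.

The roughly 2 kb module, cloned between BglII and PacI sites, has two divergently arranged parts. The His3MX6 marker consists of a HIS3-type open reading frame under the Ashbya gossypii TEF promoter and terminator, and it sits in reverse orientation relative to the rest of the cassette. The catalogue attributes this gene to S. kluyveri, whereas the automated annotation matched it to the S. cerevisiae homologue. A heterologous marker gene has less homology with the native HIS3 locus, which reduces mistargeted integration there. The marker allows selection of histidine prototrophs in his3 strains.

Downstream, the Gal4-regulated, galactose-inducible GAL1 promoter faces forward and is followed by three tandem HA epitopes and then an ADH1 terminator. In typical use, the marker–PGAL1–3HA segment is amplified with primers carrying homology to a chromosomal target and integrated just upstream of a gene's coding region. This replaces the native promoter, so the gene comes under galactose-inducible, glucose-repressible control and its product gains an N-terminal 3xHA tag for immunodetection.
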