Addgene plasmid #41610: pFA6a-His3MX6-PGAL1-3HA
Depositing lab: John Pringle. Depositing organization: University of North Carolina at Chapel Hill. Publication: Additional modules for versatile and economical PCR-based gene deletion and modification in Saccharomyces cerevisiae. Longtine MS, McKenzie A 3rd, Demarini DJ, Shah NG, Wach A, Brachat A, Philippsen P, Pringle JR. Yeast. 1998 Jul;14(10):953-61. 10.1002/(SICI)1097-0061(199807)14:10<953::AID-YEA293>3.0.CO;2-U PubMed 9717241.
Backbone
  Vector backbone: pFA6a
  Vector type: Yeast genomic targeting
  Selectable markers: HIS3
Growth in bacteria
  Bacterial resistance: Ampicillin, 100 μg/mL
  Growth temperature: 37°C
  Growth strain: DH5alpha
  Copy number: Unknown
Gene/Insert
  Gene/Insert name: GAL1 promoter (alt name: GAL1)
  Species: S. cerevisiae (budding yeast)
  Insert size (bp): 2045
  Entrez Gene: GAL1 (a.k.a. YBR020W)
  Tag / fusion protein: A. gossypii translation elongation factor 1a gene terminator (N terminal on insert); S. kluyveri His3 reverse orientation (N terminal on insert); A. gossypii translation elongation factor 1a gene promoter (N terminal on insert); 3xHA (C terminal on insert); yeast ADH1 terminator (C terminal on insert)
  Cloning method: Restriction Enzyme; 5′ cloning site BglII (not destroyed); 3′ cloning site PacI (not destroyed)
  Sequencing primers: 5′ T7_promoter; 3′ Sp6_primer
Terms and licenses: Academic/Nonprofit Terms; Industry Terms: Not Available to Industry
How to cite: pFA6a-His3MX6-PGAL1-3HA was a gift from John Pringle (Addgene plasmid # 41610 ; http://n2t.net/addgene:41610 ; RRID:Addgene_41610)
