>Addgene plasmid #41610 | pFA6a-His3MX6-PGAL1-3HA | addgene partial sequence | sequence record 56482 | pHybLex_rev 5'-GAGTCACTTTAAAATTTGTATACAC-3'
TTATTTAATAATAAAAATCATAAATCATAAGAAATTCGCTTATTTAGAAGTGGCGCGCCTCAGCACTGAG
CAGCGTAATCTGGAACGTCATATGGATAGGATCCTGCATAGTCCGGGACGTCATAGGGATAGCCCGCATA
GTCAGGAACATCGTATGGGTAAAAGATGTTAATTAAAGACATTTTGAGATCCGGGTTTTTTCTCCTTGAC
GTTAAAGTATAGAGGTATATTAACAATTTTTTGTTGATACTTTTATTACATTTGAATAAGAAGTAATACA
AACCGAAAATGTTGAAAGTATTAGTTAAAGTGGTTATGCAGTTTTTGCATTTATATATCTGTTAATAGAT
CAAAAATCATCGCTTCGCTGATTAATTACCCCAGAAATAAGGCTAAAAAACTAATCGCATTATCATCCTA
TGGTTGTTAATTTGATTCGTTCATTTGAAGGTTTGTGGGGCCAGGTTACTGCCAATTTTTCCTCTTCATA
ACCATAAAAGCTAGTATTGTAGAATCTTTATTGTTCGGAGCAGTGCGGCGCGAGGCACATCTGCGTTTCA
GGAACGCGACCGGTGAAGACGAGGACGCACGGAGGAGAGTCTTCCTTCGGAGGGCTGTCACCCGCTCGGC
GGCTTCTAATCCGTACTTCAATATAGCAATGAGCAGTTAAGCGTATTACTGAAAGTTCCAAAGAGAAGGT
TTTTTTAGGCTAAGATAATGGGGCTCTTTACAGATCTGTTTAGCTTGCCTCGTCCCCGCCGGGTCACCCG
GCCAGCGACATGGAGGCCCAGAATACCCTCCTTGACAGTCTTGACGTGCGCAGCTCAGGGGCATGATGTG
ACTGTCGCCCGTACATTTAGCCCATACATCCCCATGTATAATCATTTGCATCCATACATTTTGATGGCCG
CACGGCGCGAAGCAAAAATTACGGCTCCTCGCTGCAGACCTG
