>Addgene plasmid #41610 | pFA6a-His3MX6-PGAL1-3HA | addgene partial sequence | sequence record 56483 | T7 5'-TAATACGACTCACTATAGGG-3'
CGCATAGGCCACTAGTGGATCTGATATCATCGATGAATTCGAGCTCGTTTAAACTGGATGGCGGCGTTAG
TATCGAATCGACAGCAGTATAGCGACCAGCATTCACATACGATTGACGCATGATATTACTTTCTGCGCAC
TTAACTTCGCATCTGGGCAGATGATGTCGAGGCGAAAAAAAATATAAATCACGCTAACATTTGATTAAAA
TAGAACAACTACAATATAAAAAAACTATACAAATGACAAGTTCTTGAAAACAAGAATCTTTTTATTGTCA
GTACTTCACATCAAAACACCTTTGGTTGAGGGAACGTCATTGGTGCCATTGCTAGAAATAGCTTCTCTTA
TGGCAACAGCCAAAGCCTTGAACGCACTCTCACTTCTGTGGTGATCGTTGAAACCTCTCAGACAATCAAC
ATGCAAAGTAATTCTGGCCGCCTCCGCGAAACTTTCCAAAAAGTGTGGAATCATTTCAGTGGATAAATCA
CCAATCATCTCTCTCTTCAATCCAAGGTCGATTACAGCAAATGGTCTACTAGATAAATCGACTACGGCAC
GTGATAGCGCCTCATCCAATGGTGCGAACCCAGTACCGAATCTTTTTACACCACGGACAGCACCCATTGC
TTCTTTGAACGCTTGCCCTAATGCGATACCGCAATCTTCGGTAGTATGGTGATCGTCAATGTGCAGGTCA
CCAATACATTCAACAATAAGAGACCAACCAGAGTGTTTTGCCAACGCATGGATCATATGATCCAAAAAGC
CAACACCTGTGTGAATATCGATGACCTGTGACTGAGTAGCTTGGGAAGCTACATCGTCATCCTTCTTTGC
AGGAAGAATCGAATCTTTTATTTGAATATAACCACCATTCAGCGAAATAGCGATTTGAATTTTAGTTTCA
TTAGTGATACGGGAGATAAACGCCTTGCGCTCCTGAACAGTTTGTTTTTGCTTTTTTTGGGCTGGTTCTG
CCATGGTTGTTTATGTTCGGATG
